Addgene plasmid #60207: pcDNA_DiCre_59.F2
Purpose: Expresses a fusion protein of FKBP12-linker peptide 2- Cre(19-59)
Depositing lab: Jean-Paul Herman. Depositing organization: Aix-Marseille Universite. Publication: Regulation of Cre recombinase by ligand-induced complementation of inactive fragments. Jullien N, Sampieri F, Enjalbert A, Herman JP. Nucleic Acids Res. 2003 Nov 1;31(21):e131. PubMed 14576331.
Backbone
  Vector backbone: pcDNA3.1
  Backbone manufacturer: Life Technologies
  Backbone size w/o insert (bp): 5428
  Total vector size (bp): 5914
  Vector type: Mammalian Expression
Growth in bacteria
  Bacterial resistance: Ampicillin, 100 μg/mL
  Growth temperature: 37°C
  Growth strain: DH5alpha
  Copy number: High Copy
Gene/Insert
  Gene/Insert name: Cre recombinase
  Species: H. sapiens (human), Synthetic; Bacteriophage P1
  Insert size (bp): 515
  Mutation: amino acids 19-59 of the humanized version of Cre recombinase
  GenBank ID: NC_005856.1 NM_000801.4
  Entrez Gene: CD207 (a.k.a. CLEC4K)
  Promoter: CMV
  Tag / fusion protein: FKBP12 (N terminal on insert); Nuclear localisation signal (N terminal on insert)
  Cloning method: Restriction Enzyme; 5′ cloning site EcoR1 (not destroyed); 3′ cloning site XhoI (not destroyed)
  Sequencing primers: 5′ T7; 3′ BGHrev
Terms and licenses: Academic/Nonprofit Terms; Industry Terms: Not Available to Industry
How to cite: pcDNA_DiCre_59.F2 was a gift from Jean-Paul Herman (Addgene plasmid # 60207 ; http://n2t.net/addgene:60207 ; RRID:Addgene_60207)
