[The description below was written by a language model from this plasmid's Addgene catalogue record and pLannotate feature annotations shown in this document.]
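Description:
pcDNA_DiCre_59.F2 is a 5.9 kb mammalian expression plasmid built on the pcDNA3.1 backbone. It encodes one half of a split, ligand-regulated Cre recombinase ("DiCre") system. It is propagated in E. coli at high copy from a ColE1/pUC-type origin under ampicillin selection (β-lactamase with its own promoter), and it also carries an f1 origin. For selection in mammalian cells, the backbone provides an SV40 early promoter driving the neomycin phosphotransferase gene, followed by an SV40 polyadenylation signal.

The payload, cloned between EcoRI and XhoI sites, is a roughly 0.5 kb open reading frame driven by the CMV immediate-early enhancer/promoter and terminated by the bovine growth hormone poly(A) signal. A T7 promoter lies upstream of the insert. The encoded protein carries a nuclear localisation signal and FKBP12 at the N-terminus. These are joined through a linker peptide ("linker 2") to amino acids 19–59 of a humanized Cre recombinase from bacteriophage P1. The automated annotation labels the FKBP domain as the F36V variant (DmrB), but the catalogue entry describes it simply as FKBP12. It lists no such mutation, so this label may only reflect sequence similarity.

The short Cre fragment is inactive on its own. In the approach named in the associated publication, recombinase activity is restored when inactive Cre fragments are brought together by ligand-induced complementation. This construct would therefore be co-expressed with a partner plasmid carrying the remaining part of Cre fused to a matching dimerization domain, although the record does not describe that partner. The result would be small-molecule control of loxP recombination in mammalian cells. The Entrez gene link to CD207 in the record appears unrelated to the insert.
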