Features (pLannotate 1.2.2; 22 found; start..end, strand, type, name):
     28..80      -  misc_feature   bom (fragment): basis of mobility region from pBR322
    235..614     +  enhancer       CMV enhancer: human cytomegalovirus immediate early enhancer
    615..818     +  promoter       CMV promoter: human cytomegalovirus (CMV) immediate early promoter
    814..847     +  LTR            5' LTR (truncated) (fragment): truncated 5' long terminal repeat (LTR) from HIV-1
    863..881     +  promoter       T7 promoter: promoter for bacteriophage T7 RNA polymerase
    926..948     -  misc_feature   MCS (fragment): pBluescript multiple cloning site
    988..1308    +  CDS            DmrB: F36V mutant of FK506-binding protein FKBP12 binds synthetic ligands that do not bind wild-type FKBP
   1342..1467    +  CDS            cre (fragment): RECR_BPP1 - Experimental evidence at protein level: Swiss-Prot protein existence level 1. Catalyzes site-specific recombination between two 34-base- pair LOXP sites. Its role is to maintain the phage genome as a monomeric unit-copy plasmid in the lysogenic state. From Escherichia phage P1 (Bacteriophage P1).
   1514..1738    +  polyA_signal   bGH poly(A) signal: bovine growth hormone polyadenylation signal
   1742..1763    +  promoter       SV40 promoter (fragment): SV40 enhancer and early promoter
   1784..2212    +  rep_origin     f1 ori (sequence partly withheld): f1 bacteriophage origin of replication; arrow indicates direction of (+) strand synthesis
   2226..2555    +  promoter       SV40 promoter: SV40 enhancer and early promoter
   2622..3413    +  CDS            neo: KKA2_KLEPN - Also known as kan, nptII. Experimental evidence at protein level: Swiss-Prot protein existence level 1. Resistance to kanamycin, neomycin, paromomycin, ribostamycin, butirosin and gentamicin B. From Klebsiella pneumoniae.
   3437..3595    +  CDS            ble (fragment): BLE_KLEPN - Experimental evidence at protein level: Swiss-Prot protein existence level 1. Binding protein with a strong affinity to the bleomycin family of antibiotics. Binds to CL990; an antimitotic-antibiotic compound. From Klebsiella pneumoniae.
   3590..3711    +  polyA_signal   SV40 poly(A) signal: SV40 polyadenylation signal
   3784..3800    -  protein_bind   lac operator: The lac repressor binds to the lac operator to inhibit transcription in E. coli. This inhibition can be relieved by adding lactose or isopropyl-β-D-thiogalactopyranoside (IPTG). lac repressor encoded by lacI
   3808..3838    -  promoter       lac promoter: promoter for the E. coli lac operon
   3853..3874    -  protein_bind   CAP binding site: CAP binding activates transcription in the presence of cAMP. E. coli catabolite activator protein
   3887..3979    -  CDS            lacI (fragment): lac repressor; lacI; The lac repressor binds to the lac operator to inhibit transcription in E. coli. This inhibition can be relieved by adding lactose or isopropyl-β-D-thiogalactopyranoside (IPTG).
   4162..4747    -  rep_origin     ori: high-copy-number ColE1/pMB1/pBR322/pUC origin of replication
   4918..5778    -  CDS            AmpR: β-lactamase; bla; confers resistance to ampicillin, carbenicillin, and related antibiotics
   5779..5883    -  promoter       AmpR promoter: bla
>Addgene plasmid #60207 | pcDNA_DiCre_59.F2 | depositor full sequence | sequence record 96297 | pcDNA_DiCre_59.F2 sequence 5914 bps
GACGGATCGGGAGATCTCCCGATCCCCTATGGTGCACTCTCAGTACAATCTGCTCTGATGCCGCATAGTT
AAGCCAGTATCTGCTCCCTGCTTGTGTGTTGGAGGTCGCTGAGTAGTGCGCGAGCAAAATTTAAGCTACA
ACAAGGCAAGGCTTGACCGACAATTGCATGAAGAATCTGCTTAGGGTTAGGCGTTTTGCGCTGCTTCGCG
ATGTACGGGCCAGATATACGCGTTGACATTGATTATTGACTAGTTATTAATAGTAATCAATTACGGGGTC
ATTAGTTCATAGCCCATATATGGAGTTCCGCGTTACATAACTTACGGTAAATGGCCCGCCTGGCTGACCG
CCCAACGACCCCCGCCCATTGACGTCAATAATGACGTATGTTCCCATAGTAACGCCAATAGGGACTTTCC
ATTGACGTCAATGGGTGGAGTATTTACGGTAAACTGCCCACTTGGCAGTACATCAAGTGTATCATATGCC
AAGTACGCCCCCTATTGACGTCAATGACGGTAAATGGCCCGCCTGGCATTATGCCCAGTACATGACCTTA
TGGGACTTTCCTACTTGGCAGTACATCTACGTATTAGTCATCGCTATTACCATGGTGATGCGGTTTTGGC
AGTACATCAATGGGCGTGGATAGCGGTTTGACTCACGGGGATTTCCAAGTCTCCACCCCATTGACGTCAA
TGGGAGTTTGTTTTGGCACCAAAATCAACGGGACTTTCCAAAATGTCGTAACAACTCCGCCCCATTGACG
CAAATGGGCGGTAGGCGTGTACGGTGGGAGGTCTATATAAGCAGAGCTCTCTGGCTAACTAGAGAACCCA
CTGCTTACTGGCTTATCGAAATTAATACGACTCACTATAGGGAGACCCAAGCTGGCTAGGATCGATCCAC
TAGTCCAGTGTGGTGGAATTCCTGCAGCCCGGGGGATCGCCACCATGGCCCCTAAGAAGAAGAGAAAGGT
GTCTAGAGGAGTGCAGGTGGAAACCATCTCCCCAGGAGACGGGCGCACCTTCCCCAAGCGCGGCCAGACC
TGCGTGGTGCACTACACCGGGATGCTTGAAGATGGAAAGAAATTTGATTCCTCCCGGGACAGAAACAAGC
CCTTTAAGTTTATGCTAGGCAAGCAGGAGGTGATCCGAGGCTGGGAAGAAGGGGTTGCCCAGATGAGTGT
GGGTCAGAGAGCCAAACTGACTATATCTCCAGATTATGCCTATGGTGCCACTGGGCACCCAGGCATCATC
CCACCACATGCCACTCTCGTCTTCGATGTGGAGCTTCTAAAACTGGAAGCTAGCCCCAGCAACCCCGGCG
CCAGCAACGGATCCACCTCTGATGAAGTCAGGAAGAACCTGATGGACATGTTCAGGGACAGGCAGGCCTT
CTCTGAACACACCTGGAAGATGCTCCTGTCTGTGTGCAGATCCTGGGCTGCCTGGTGCAAGCTGAACTGA
CTCGAGTCTAGAGGGCCCGTTTAAACCCGCTGATCAGCCTCGACTGTGCCTTCTAGTTGCCAGCCATCTG
TTGTTTGCCCCTCCCCCGTGCCTTCCTTGACCCTGGAAGGTGCCACTCCCACTGTCCTTTCCTAATAAAA
TGAGGAAATTGCATCGCATTGTCTGAGTAGGTGTCATTCTATTCTGGGGGGTGGGGTGGGGCAGGACAGC
AAGGGGGAGGATTGGGAAGACAATAGCAGGCATGCTGGGGATGCGGTGGGCTCTATGGCTTCTGAGGCGG
AAAGAACCAGCTGGGGCTCTAGGGGGTATCCCC
[124 nt withheld, positions 1784-1907]
C
[91 nt withheld, positions 1909-1999]
A
[49 nt withheld, positions 2001-2049]
CCTTTGACGTTGGAGTCCACGTTCTTT
[37 nt withheld, positions 2077-2113]
ACCCTATCTCGGTCTATTCTTTTGATTTATAAGGGATTTTGCCGATTTCGGCCTATTGGTTAAAAAATGA
GCTGATTTAACAAAAATTTAACGCGAATTAATTCTGTGGAATGTGTGTCAGTTAGGGTGTGGAAAGTCCC
CAGGCTCCCCAGCAGGCAGAAGTATGCAAAGCATGCATCTCAATTAGTCAGCAACCAGGTGTGGAAAGTC
CCCAGGCTCCCCAGCAGGCAGAAGTATGCAAAGCATGCATCTCAATTAGTCAGCAACCATAGTCCCGCCC
CTAACTCCGCCCATCCCGCCCCTAACTCCGCCCAGTTCCGCCCATTCTCCGCCCCATGGCTGACTAATTT
TTTTTATTTATGCAGAGGCCGAGGCCGCCTCTGCCTCTGAGCTATTCCAGAAGTAGTGAGGAGGCTTTTT
TGGAGGCCTAGGCTTTTGCAAAAAGCTCCCGGGAGCTTGTATATCCATTTTCGGATCTGATCAAGAGACA
GGATGAGGATCGTTTCGCATGATTGAACAAGATGGATTGCACGCAGGTTCTCCGGCCGCTTGGGTGGAGA
GGCTATTCGGCTATGACTGGGCACAACAGACAATCGGCTGCTCTGATGCCGCCGTGTTCCGGCTGTCAGC
GCAGGGGCGCCCGGTTCTTTTTGTCAAGACCGACCTGTCCGGTGCCCTGAATGAACTGCAGGACGAGGCA
GCGCGGCTATCGTGGCTGGCCACGACGGGCGTTCCTTGCGCAGCTGTGCTCGACGTTGTCACTGAAGCGG
GAAGGGACTGGCTGCTATTGGGCGAAGTGCCGGGGCAGGATCTCCTGTCATCTCACCTTGCTCCTGCCGA
GAAAGTATCCATCATGGCTGATGCAATGCGGCGGCTGCATACGCTTGATCCGGCTACCTGCCCATTCGAC
CACCAAGCGAAACATCGCATCGAGCGAGCACGTACTCGGATGGAAGCCGGTCTTGTCGATCAGGATGATC
TGGACGAAGAGCATCAGGGGCTCGCGCCAGCCGAACTGTTCGCCAGGCTCAAGGCGCGCATGCCCGACGG
CGAGGATCTCGTCGTGACCCATGGCGATGCCTGCTTGCCGAATATCATGGTGGAAAATGGCCGCTTTTCT
GGATTCATCGACTGTGGCCGGCTGGGTGTGGCGGACCGCTATCAGGACATAGCGTTGGCTACCCGTGATA
TTGCTGAAGAGCTTGGCGGCGAATGGGCTGACCGCTTCCTCGTGCTTTACGGTATCGCCGCTCCCGATTC
GCAGCGCATCGCCTTCTATCGCCTTCTTGACGAGTTCTTCTGAGCGGGACTCTGGGGTTCGAAATGACCG
ACCAAGCGACGCCCAACCTGCCATCACGAGATTTCGATTCCACCGCCGCCTTCTATGAAAGGTTGGGCTT
CGGAATCGTTTTCCGGGACGCCGGCTGGATGATCCTCCAGCGCGGGGATCTCATGCTGGAGTTCTTCGCC
CACCCCAACTTGTTTATTGCAGCTTATAATGGTTACAAATAAAGCAATAGCATCACAAATTTCACAAATA
AAGCATTTTTTTCACTGCATTCTAGTTGTGGTTTGTCCAAACTCATCAATGTATCTTATCATGTCTGTAT
ACCGTCGACCTCTAGCTAGAGCTTGGCGTAATCATGGTCATAGCTGTTTCCTGTGTGAAATTGTTATCCG
CTCACAATTCCACACAACATACGAGCCGGAAGCATAAAGTGTAAAGCCTGGGGTGCCTAATGAGTGAGCT
AACTCACATTAATTGCGTTGCGCTCACTGCCCGCTTTCCAGTCGGGAAACCTGTCGTGCCAGCTGCATTA
ATGAATCGGCCAACGCGCGGGGAGAGGCGGTTTGCGTATTGGGCGCTCTTCCGCTTCCTCGCTCACTGAC
TCGCTGCGCTCGGTCGTTCGGCTGCGGCGAGCGGTATCAGCTCACTCAAAGGCGGTAATACGGTTATCCA
CAGAATCAGGGGATAACGCAGGAAAGAACATGTGAGCAAAAGGCCAGCAAAAGGCCAGGAACCGTAAAAA
GGCCGCGTTGCTGGCGTTTTTCCATAGGCTCCGCCCCCCTGACGAGCATCACAAAAATCGACGCTCAAGT
CAGAGGTGGCGAAACCCGACAGGACTATAAAGATACCAGGCGTTTCCCCCTGGAAGCTCCCTCGTGCGCT
CTCCTGTTCCGACCCTGCCGCTTACCGGATACCTGTCCGCCTTTCTCCCTTCGGGAAGCGTGGCGCTTTC
TCATAGCTCACGCTGTAGGTATCTCAGTTCGGTGTAGGTCGTTCGCTCCAAGCTGGGCTGTGTGCACGAA
CCCCCCGTTCAGCCCGACCGCTGCGCCTTATCCGGTAACTATCGTCTTGAGTCCAACCCGGTAAGACACG
ACTTATCGCCACTGGCAGCAGCCACTGGTAACAGGATTAGCAGAGCGAGGTATGTAGGCGGTGCTACAGA
GTTCTTGAAGTGGTGGCCTAACTACGGCTACACTAGAAGAACAGTATTTGGTATCTGCGCTCTGCTGAAG
CCAGTTACCTTCGGAAAAAGAGTTGGTAGCTCTTGATCCGGCAAACAAACCACCGCTGGTAGCGGTTTTT
TTGTTTGCAAGCAGCAGATTACGCGCAGAAAAAAAGGATCTCAAGAAGATCCTTTGATCTTTTCTACGGG
GTCTGACGCTCAGTGGAACGAAAACTCACGTTAAGGGATTTTGGTCATGAGATTATCAAAAAGGATCTTC
ACCTAGATCCTTTTAAATTAAAAATGAAGTTTTAAATCAATCTAAAGTATATATGAGTAAACTTGGTCTG
ACAGTTACCAATGCTTAATCAGTGAGGCACCTATCTCAGCGATCTGTCTATTTCGTTCATCCATAGTTGC
CTGACTCCCCGTCGTGTAGATAACTACGATACGGGAGGGCTTACCATCTGGCCCCAGTGCTGCAATGATA
CCGCGAGACCCACGCTCACCGGCTCCAGATTTATCAGCAATAAACCAGCCAGCCGGAAGGGCCGAGCGCA
GAAGTGGTCCTGCAACTTTATCCGCCTCCATCCAGTCTATTAATTGTTGCCGGGAAGCTAGAGTAAGTAG
TTCGCCAGTTAATAGTTTGCGCAACGTTGTTGCCATTGCTACAGGCATCGTGGTGTCACGCTCGTCGTTT
GGTATGGCTTCATTCAGCTCCGGTTCCCAACGATCAAGGCGAGTTACATGATCCCCCATGTTGTGCAAAA
AAGCGGTTAGCTCCTTCGGTCCTCCGATCGTTGTCAGAAGTAAGTTGGCCGCAGTGTTATCACTCATGGT
TATGGCAGCACTGCATAATTCTCTTACTGTCATGCCATCCGTAAGATGCTTTTCTGTGACTGGTGAGTAC
TCAACCAAGTCATTCTGAGAATAGTGTATGCGGCGACCGAGTTGCTCTTGCCCGGCGTCAATACGGGATA
ATACCGCGCCACATAGCAGAACTTTAAAAGTGCTCATCATTGGAAAACGTTCTTCGGGGCGAAAACTCTC
AAGGATCTTACCGCTGTTGAGATCCAGTTCGATGTAACCCACTCGTGCACCCAACTGATCTTCAGCATCT
TTTACTTTCACCAGCGTTTCTGGGTGAGCAAAAACAGGAAGGCAAAATGCCGCAAAAAAGGGAATAAGGG
CGACACGGAAATGTTGAATACTCATACTCTTCCTTTTTCAATATTATTGAAGCATTTATCAGGGTTATTG
TCTCATGAGCGGATACATATTTGAATGTATTTAGAAAAATAAACAAATAGGGGTTCCGCGCACATTTCCC
CGAAAAGTGCCACCTGACGTC
