>Addgene plasmid #60207 | pcDNA_DiCre_59.F2 | depositor partial sequence | sequence record 96304 | Sequence of inserted fusion protein
ATGGCCCCTAAGAAGAAGAGAAAGGTGTCTAGAGGAGTGCAGGTGGAAACCATCTCCCCAGGAGACGGGC
GCACCTTCCCCAAGCGCGGCCAGACCTGCGTGGTGCACTACACCGGGATGCTTGAAGATGGAAAGAAATT
TGATTCCTCCCGGGACAGAAACAAGCCCTTTAAGTTTATGCTAGGCAAGCAGGAGGTGATCCGAGGCTGG
GAAGAAGGGGTTGCCCAGATGAGTGTGGGTCAGAGAGCCAAACTGACTATATCTCCAGATTATGCCTATG
GTGCCACTGGGCACCCAGGCATCATCCCACCACATGCCACTCTCGTCTTCGATGTGGAGCTTCTAAAACT
GGAAGCTAGCCCCAGCAACCCCGGCGCCAGCAACGGATCCACCTCTGATGAAGTCAGGAAGAACCTGATG
GACATGTTCAGGGACAGGCAGGCCTTCTCTGAACACACCTGGAAGATGCTCCTGTCTGTGTGCAGATCCT
GGGCTGCCTGGTGCAAGCTGAAC
