>Addgene plasmid #60207 | pcDNA_DiCre_59.F2 | addgene partial sequence | sequence record 101945 | CMV-F 5'-CGCAAATGGGCGGTAGGCGTG-3'
GCAGAGCTCTCTGGCTAACTAGAGAACCCACTGCTTACTGGCTTATCGAAATTAATACGACTCACTATAG
GGAGACCCAAGCTGGCTAGGATCGATCCACTAGTCCAGTGTGGTGGAATTCCTGCAGCCCGGGGGATCGC
CACCATGGCCCCTAAGAAGAAGAGAAAGGTGTCTAGAGGAGTGCAGGTGGAAACCATCTCCCCAGGAGAC
GGGCGCACCTTCCCCAAGCGCGGCCAGACCTGCGTGGTGCACTACACCGGGATGCTTGAAGATGGAAAGA
AATTTGATTCCTCCCGGGACAGAAACAAGCCCTTTAAGTTTATGCTAGGCAAGCAGGAGGTGATCCGAGG
CTGGGAAGAAGGGGTTGCCCAGATGAGTGTGGGTCAGAGAGCCAAACTGACTATATCTCCAGATTATGCC
TATGGTGCCACTGGGCACCCAGGCATCATCCCACCACATGCCACTCTCGTCTTCGATGTGGAGCTTCTAA
AACTGGAAGCTAGCCCCAGCAACCCCGGCGCCAGCAACGGATCCACCTCTGATGAAGTCAGGAAGAACCT
GATGGACATGTTCAGGGACAGGCAGGCCTTCTCTGAACACACCTGGAAGATGCTCCTGTCTGTGTGCAGA
TCCTGGGCTGCCTGGTGCAAGCTGAACTGACTCGAGTCTAGAGGGCCCGTTTAAACCCGCTGATCAGCCT
CGACTGTGCCTTCTAGTTGCCAGCCATCTGTTGTTTGCCCCTCCCCCGTGCCTTCCTTGACCCTGGAAGG
TGCCACTCCCACTGTCCTTTCCTAATAAAATGAGGAAATTGCATCGCATTGTCTGAGTAGGTGTCATTCT
ATTCTGGG
