>Addgene plasmid #60207 | pcDNA_DiCre_59.F2 | addgene partial sequence | sequence record 101949 | bgh_pA_d2r 5'-ACTCAGACAATGCGATGCAAtttc-3'
GGGAGTGGCACCTTCCAGGGTCAAGGAAGGCACGGGGGAGGGGCAAACAACAGATGGCTGGCAACTAGAA
GGCACAGTCGAGGCTGATCAGCGGGTTTAAACGGGCCCTCTAGACTCGAGTCAGTTCAGCTTGCACCAGG
CAGCCCAGGATCTGCACACAGACAGGAGCATCTTCCAGGTGTGTTCAGAGAAGGCCTGCCTGTCCCTGAA
CATGTCCATCAGGTTCTTCCTGACTTCATCAGAGGTGGATCCGTTGCTGGCGCCGGGGTTGCTGGGGCTA
GCTTCCAGTTTTAGAAGCTCCACATCGAAGACGAGAGTGGCATGTGGTGGGATGATGCCTGGGTGCCCAG
TGGCACCATAGGCATAATCTGGAGATATAGTCAGTTTGGCTCTCTGACCCACACTCATCTGGGCAACCCC
TTCTTCCCAGCCTCGGATCACCTCCTGCTTGCCTAGCATAAACTTAAAGGGCTTGTTTCTGTCCCGGGAG
GAATCAAATTTCTTTCCATCTTCAAGCATCCCGGTGTAGTGCACCACGCAGGTCTGGCCGCGCTTGGGGA
AGGTGCGCCCGTCTCCTGGGGAGATGGTTTCCACCTGCACTCCTCTAGACACCTTTCTCTTCTTCTTAGG
GGCCATGGTGGCGATCCCCCGGGCTGCAGGAATTCCACCACACTGGACTAGTGGATCGATCCTAGCCAGC
TTGGGTCTCCCTATAGTGAGTCGTATTAATTTCGATAAGCCAGTAAGCAGTGGGTTCTCTAGTTAGCCAG
AGAGCTCTGCTTATATAGACCTCCCACCGTACACGCCTACCGCCCATTTGCGTCAATGGGGCGGAGTTGT
TACGACATTTTGGAAAGTCCCGTTGATTTTGGTGCCAA
